Addgene plasmid #73408: pCDNA3-HA-Akt1
Purpose: Expresses human AKT1 with a N-terminus HA tag
Depositing lab: Jie Chen. Depositing organization: University of Illinois at Urbana-Champaign. Publication: Lanthionine synthetase C-like protein 2 (LanCL2) is a novel regulator of Akt. Zeng M, van der Donk WA, Chen J. Mol Biol Cell. 2014 Dec 1;25(24):3954-61. doi: 10.1091/mbc.E14-01-0004. Epub 2014 Oct 1. PubMed 25273559.
Backbone
  Vector backbone: pCDNA3
  Backbone manufacturer: Invitrogen
  Vector type: Mammalian Expression
Growth in bacteria
  Bacterial resistance: Ampicillin, 100 μg/mL
  Growth temperature: 37°C
  Growth strain: DH5alpha
  Copy number: Unknown
Gene/Insert
  Gene/Insert name: AKT1
  Species: H. sapiens (human)
  Entrez Gene: AKT1 (a.k.a. AKT, PKB, PKB-ALPHA, PRKBA, RAC, RAC-ALPHA)
  Promoter: CMV
  Tag / fusion protein: HA tag (N terminal on insert)
  Cloning method: Unknown
  Sequencing primers: 5′ CMV-F; 3′ BGH-rev
Terms and licenses: Academic/Nonprofit Terms; Industry Terms: Not Available to Industry
How to cite: pCDNA3-HA-Akt1 was a gift from Jie Chen (Addgene plasmid # 73408 ; http://n2t.net/addgene:73408 ; RRID:Addgene_73408)
