[The description below was written by a language model from this plasmid's Addgene catalogue record, the feature table of its GenBank file and pLannotate feature annotations shown in this document.]
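Description:
pCDNA3-HA-Akt1 is a mammalian expression plasmid built on the Invitrogen pcDNA3 backbone that drives expression of human AKT1, the growth-factor-activated serine/threonine kinase also known as PKB-alpha, carrying an N-terminal HA epitope tag. The full sequence record is about 6.9 kb. In E. coli the plasmid is maintained through a high-copy ColE1/pUC-type origin and selected with ampicillin via the β-lactamase gene and its own promoter. An f1 origin is also present, which permits single-stranded DNA production. The small lac promoter/operator, lacI, bom, ble and HIV-1 LTR fragments flagged by the annotation software appear to be backbone remnants or short sequence matches rather than functional modules.

The expression cassette consists of the human cytomegalovirus immediate-early enhancer and promoter, followed by a T7 promoter, the Akt1 coding sequence, an antisense SP6 promoter and the bovine growth hormone polyadenylation signal. The HA tag is stated in the catalogue entry but is not separately annotated in the feature table; the gap between the T7 promoter and the annotated Akt1 CDS is where it would be expected to lie. The flanking phage promoters allow in vitro transcription of either strand. A second cassette, with the SV40 enhancer/early promoter driving the neomycin phosphotransferase gene and ending in an SV40 poly(A) signal, permits G418 selection of stably transfected mammalian cells.

The construct suits transient or stable overexpression of epitope-tagged AKT1 for detection or immunoprecipitation with anti-HA antibodies, and it was deposited with a study of Akt regulation by LanCL2. The accompanying GenBank record covers only a 796 bp partial read and carries no feature annotations.
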