Features (pLannotate 1.2.2; 21 found; start..end, strand, type, name):
     28..80      -  misc_feature   bom (fragment): basis of mobility region from pBR322
    235..614     +  enhancer       CMV enhancer: human cytomegalovirus immediate early enhancer
    615..818     +  promoter       CMV promoter: human cytomegalovirus (CMV) immediate early promoter
    814..847     +  LTR            5' LTR (truncated) (fragment): truncated 5' long terminal repeat (LTR) from HIV-1
    863..881     +  promoter       T7 promoter: promoter for bacteriophage T7 RNA polymerase
    985..2421    +  CDS            Akt1 (sequence withheld): human serine/threonine protein kinase activated by growth factors; AKT1
   2452..2470    -  promoter       SP6 promoter: promoter for bacteriophage SP6 RNA polymerase
   2496..2720    +  polyA_signal   bGH poly(A) signal: bovine growth hormone polyadenylation signal
   2724..2745    +  promoter       SV40 promoter (fragment): SV40 enhancer and early promoter
   2766..3194    +  rep_origin     f1 ori (sequence partly withheld): f1 bacteriophage origin of replication; arrow indicates direction of (+) strand synthesis
   3208..3537    +  promoter       SV40 promoter: SV40 enhancer and early promoter
   3604..4395    +  CDS            neo: KKA2_KLEPN - Also known as kan, nptII. Experimental evidence at protein level: Swiss-Prot protein existence level 1. Resistance to kanamycin, neomycin, paromomycin, ribostamycin, butirosin and gentamicin B. From Klebsiella pneumoniae.
   4419..4577    +  CDS            ble (fragment): BLE_KLEPN - Experimental evidence at protein level: Swiss-Prot protein existence level 1. Binding protein with a strong affinity to the bleomycin family of antibiotics. Binds to CL990; an antimitotic-antibiotic compound. From Klebsiella pneumoniae.
   4572..4693    +  polyA_signal   SV40 poly(A) signal: SV40 polyadenylation signal
   4766..4782    -  protein_bind   lac operator: The lac repressor binds to the lac operator to inhibit transcription in E. coli. This inhibition can be relieved by adding lactose or isopropyl-β-D-thiogalactopyranoside (IPTG). lac repressor encoded by lacI
   4790..4820    -  promoter       lac promoter: promoter for the E. coli lac operon
   4835..4856    -  protein_bind   CAP binding site: CAP binding activates transcription in the presence of cAMP. E. coli catabolite activator protein
   4869..4961    -  CDS            lacI (fragment): lac repressor; lacI; The lac repressor binds to the lac operator to inhibit transcription in E. coli. This inhibition can be relieved by adding lactose or isopropyl-β-D-thiogalactopyranoside (IPTG).
   5144..5732    -  rep_origin     ori: high-copy-number ColE1/pMB1/pBR322/pUC origin of replication
   5903..6763    -  CDS            AmpR: β-lactamase; bla; confers resistance to ampicillin, carbenicillin, and related antibiotics
   6764..6868    -  promoter       AmpR promoter: bla
>Addgene plasmid #73408 | pCDNA3-HA-Akt1 | addgene full sequence | sequence record 369391 | Addgene NGS Result
GACGGATCGGGAGATCTCCCGATCCCCTATGGTGCACTCTCAGTACAATCTGCTCTGATGCCGCATAGTT
AAGCCAGTATCTGCTCCCTGCTTGTGTGTTGGAGGTCGCTGAGTAGTGCGCGAGCAAAATTTAAGCTACA
ACAAGGCAAGGCTTGACCGACAATTGCATGAAGAATCTGCTTAGGGTTAGGCGTTTTGCGCTGCTTCGCG
ATGTACGGGCCAGATATACGCGTTGACATTGATTATTGACTAGTTATTAATAGTAATCAATTACGGGGTC
ATTAGTTCATAGCCCATATATGGAGTTCCGCGTTACATAACTTACGGTAAATGGCCCGCCTGGCTGACCG
CCCAACGACCCCCGCCCATTGACGTCAATAATGACGTATGTTCCCATAGTAACGCCAATAGGGACTTTCC
ATTGACGTCAATGGGTGGAGTATTTACGGTAAACTGCCCACTTGGCAGTACATCAAGTGTATCATATGCC
AAGTACGCCCCCTATTGACGTCAATGACGGTAAATGGCCCGCCTGGCATTATGCCCAGTACATGACCTTA
TGGGACTTTCCTACTTGGCAGTACATCTACGTATTAGTCATCGCTATTACCATGGTGATGCGGTTTTGGC
AGTACATCAATGGGCGTGGATAGCGGTTTGACTCACGGGGATTTCCAAGTCTCCACCCCATTGACGTCAA
TGGGAGTTTGTTTTGGCACCAAAATCAACGGGACTTTCCAAAATGTCGTAACAACTCCGCCCCATTGACG
CAAATGGGCGGTAGGCGTGTACGGTGGGAGGTCTATATAAGCAGAGCTCTCTGGCTAACTAGAGAACCCA
CTGCTTACTGGCTTATCGAAATTAATACGACTCACTATAGGGAGACCCAAGCTTGGTACCGAGCTCGGAT
CCACTAGTAACGGCCGCCAGTGTGCTGGAATTGAAATGTACCCATACGACGTCCCAGACTACGCTGGGAA
TTCA
[1437 nt withheld, positions 985-2421]
TGACTCGAGCATGCATCTAGAGGGCCCTATTCTATAGTGTCACCTAAATGCTAGAGCTCGCTGATCAGCC
TCGACTGTGCCTTCTAGTTGCCAGCCATCTGTTGTTTGCCCCTCCCCCGTGCCTTCCTTGACCCTGGAAG
GTGCCACTCCCACTGTCCTTTCCTAATAAAATGAGGAAATTGCATCGCATTGTCTGAGTAGGTGTCATTC
TATTCTGGGGGGTGGGGTGGGGCAGGACAGCAAGGGGGAGGATTGGGAAGACAATAGCAGGCATGCTGGG
GATGCGGTGGGCTCTATGGCTTCTGAGGCGGAAAGAACCAGCTGGGGCTCTAGGGGGTATCCCC
[124 nt withheld, positions 2766-2889]
C
[91 nt withheld, positions 2891-2981]
A
[49 nt withheld, positions 2983-3031]
CCTTTGACGTTGGAGTCCACGTTCTTT
[37 nt withheld, positions 3059-3095]
ACCCTATCTCGGTCTATTCTTTTGATTTATAAGGGATTTTGCCGATTTCGGCCTATTGGTTAAAAAATGA
GCTGATTTAACAAAAATTTAACGCGAATTAATTCTGTGGAATGTGTGTCAGTTAGGGTGTGGAAAGTCCC
CAGGCTCCCCAGCAGGCAGAAGTATGCAAAGCATGCATCTCAATTAGTCAGCAACCAGGTGTGGAAAGTC
CCCAGGCTCCCCAGCAGGCAGAAGTATGCAAAGCATGCATCTCAATTAGTCAGCAACCATAGTCCCGCCC
CTAACTCCGCCCATCCCGCCCCTAACTCCGCCCAGTTCCGCCCATTCTCCGCCCCATGGCTGACTAATTT
TTTTTATTTATGCAGAGGCCGAGGCCGCCTCTGCCTCTGAGCTATTCCAGAAGTAGTGAGGAGGCTTTTT
TGGAGGCCTAGGCTTTTGCAAAAAGCTCCCGGGAGCTTGTATATCCATTTTCGGATCTGATCAAGAGACA
GGATGAGGATCGTTTCGCATGATTGAACAAGATGGATTGCACGCAGGTTCTCCGGCCGCTTGGGTGGAGA
GGCTATTCGGCTATGACTGGGCACAACAGACAATCGGCTGCTCTGATGCCGCCGTGTTCCGGCTGTCAGC
GCAGGGGCGCCCGGTTCTTTTTGTCAAGACCGACCTGTCCGGTGCCCTGAATGAACTGCAGGACGAGGCA
GCGCGGCTATCGTGGCTGGCCACGACGGGCGTTCCTTGCGCAGCTGTGCTCGACGTTGTCACTGAAGCGG
GAAGGGACTGGCTGCTATTGGGCGAAGTGCCGGGGCAGGATCTCCTGTCATCTCACCTTGCTCCTGCCGA
GAAAGTATCCATCATGGCTGATGCAATGCGGCGGCTGCATACGCTTGATCCGGCTACCTGCCCATTCGAC
CACCAAGCGAAACATCGCATCGAGCGAGCACGTACTCGGATGGAAGCCGGTCTTGTCGATCAGGATGATC
TGGACGAAGAGCATCAGGGGCTCGCGCCAGCCGAACTGTTCGCCAGGCTCAAGGCGCGCATGCCCGACGG
CGAGGATCTCGTCGTGACCCATGGCGATGCCTGCTTGCCGAATATCATGGTGGAAAATGGCCGCTTTTCT
GGATTCATCGACTGTGGCCGGCTGGGTGTGGCGGACCGCTATCAGGACATAGCGTTGGCTACCCGTGATA
TTGCTGAAGAGCTTGGCGGCGAATGGGCTGACCGCTTCCTCGTGCTTTACGGTATCGCCGCTCCCGATTC
GCAGCGCATCGCCTTCTATCGCCTTCTTGACGAGTTCTTCTGAGCGGGACTCTGGGGTTCGAAATGACCG
ACCAAGCGACGCCCAACCTGCCATCACGAGATTTCGATTCCACCGCCGCCTTCTATGAAAGGTTGGGCTT
CGGAATCGTTTTCCGGGACGCCGGCTGGATGATCCTCCAGCGCGGGGATCTCATGCTGGAGTTCTTCGCC
CACCCCAACTTGTTTATTGCAGCTTATAATGGTTACAAATAAAGCAATAGCATCACAAATTTCACAAATA
AAGCATTTTTTTCACTGCATTCTAGTTGTGGTTTGTCCAAACTCATCAATGTATCTTATCATGTCTGTAT
ACCGTCGACCTCTAGCTAGAGCTTGGCGTAATCATGGTCATAGCTGTTTCCTGTGTGAAATTGTTATCCG
CTCACAATTCCACACAACATACGAGCCGGAAGCATAAAGTGTAAAGCCTGGGGTGCCTAATGAGTGAGCT
AACTCACATTAATTGCGTTGCGCTCACTGCCCGCTTTCCAGTCGGGAAACCTGTCGTGCCAGCTGCATTA
ATGAATCGGCCAACGCGCGGGGAGAGGCGGTTTGCGTATTGGGCGCTCTTCCGCTTCCTCGCTCACTGAC
TCGCTGCGCTCGGTCGTTCGGCTGCGGCGAGCGGTATCAGCTCACTCAAAGGCGGTAATACGGTTATCCA
CAGAATCAGGGGATAACGCAGGAAAGAACATGTGAGCAAAAGGCCAGCAAAAGGCCAGGAACCGTAAAAA
GGCCGCGTTGCTGGCGTTTTTCCATAGGCTCCGCCCCCCTGACGAGCATCACAAAAATCGACGCTCAAGT
CAGAGGTGGCGAAACCCGACAGGACTATAAAGATACCAGGCGTTTCCCCCTGGAAGCTCCCTCGTGCGCT
CTCCTGTTCCGACCCTGCCGCTTACCGGATACCTGTCCGCCTTTCTCCCTTCGGGAAGCGTGGCGCTTTC
TCATAGCTCACGCTGTAGGTATCTCAGTTCGGTGTAGGTCGTTCGCTCCAAGCTGGGCTGTGTGCACGAA
CCCCCCGTTCAGCCCGACCGCTGCGCCTTATCCGGTAACTATCGTCTTGAGTCCAACCCGGTAAGACACG
ACTTATCGCCACTGGCAGCAGCCACTGGTAACAGGATTAGCAGAGCGAGGTATGTAGGCGGTGCTACAGA
GTTCTTGAAGTGGTGGCCTAACTACGGCTACACTAGAAGAACAGTATTTGGTATCTGCGCTCTGCTGAAG
CCAGTTACCTTCGGAAAAAGAGTTGGTAGCTCTTGATCCGGCAAACAAACCACCGCTGGTAGCGGTGGTT
TTTTTGTTTGCAAGCAGCAGATTACGCGCAGAAAAAAAGGATCTCAAGAAGATCCTTTGATCTTTTCTAC
GGGGTCTGACGCTCAGTGGAACGAAAACTCACGTTAAGGGATTTTGGTCATGAGATTATCAAAAAGGATC
TTCACCTAGATCCTTTTAAATTAAAAATGAAGTTTTAAATCAATCTAAAGTATATATGAGTAAACTTGGT
CTGACAGTTACCAATGCTTAATCAGTGAGGCACCTATCTCAGCGATCTGTCTATTTCGTTCATCCATAGT
TGCCTGACTCCCCGTCGTGTAGATAACTACGATACGGGAGGGCTTACCATCTGGCCCCAGTGCTGCAATG
ATACCGCGAGACCCACGCTCACCGGCTCCAGATTTATCAGCAATAAACCAGCCAGCCGGAAGGGCCGAGC
GCAGAAGTGGTCCTGCAACTTTATCCGCCTCCATCCAGTCTATTAATTGTTGCCGGGAAGCTAGAGTAAG
TAGTTCGCCAGTTAATAGTTTGCGCAACGTTGTTGCCATTGCTACAGGCATCGTGGTGTCACGCTCGTCG
TTTGGTATGGCTTCATTCAGCTCCGGTTCCCAACGATCAAGGCGAGTTACATGATCCCCCATGTTGTGCA
AAAAAGCGGTTAGCTCCTTCGGTCCTCCGATCGTTGTCAGAAGTAAGTTGGCCGCAGTGTTATCACTCAT
GGTTATGGCAGCACTGCATAATTCTCTTACTGTCATGCCATCCGTAAGATGCTTTTCTGTGACTGGTGAG
TACTCAACCAAGTCATTCTGAGAATAGTGTATGCGGCGACCGAGTTGCTCTTGCCCGGCGTCAATACGGG
ATAATACCGCGCCACATAGCAGAACTTTAAAAGTGCTCATCATTGGAAAACGTTCTTCGGGGCGAAAACT
CTCAAGGATCTTACCGCTGTTGAGATCCAGTTCGATGTAACCCACTCGTGCACCCAACTGATCTTCAGCA
TCTTTTACTTTCACCAGCGTTTCTGGGTGAGCAAAAACAGGAAGGCAAAATGCCGCAAAAAAGGGAATAA
GGGCGACACGGAAATGTTGAATACTCATACTCTTCCTTTTTCAATATTATTGAAGCATTTATCAGGGTTA
TTGTCTCATGAGCGGATACATATTTGAATGTATTTAGAAAAATAAACAAATAGGGGTTCCGCGCACATTT
CCCCGAAAAGTGCCACCTGACGTC
