LOCUS       Exported 796 bp ds-DNA linear SYN 07-JUN-2021
DEFINITION  Expresses human AKT1 with a N-terminus HA tag.
ACCESSION   .
VERSION     .
KEYWORDS    pCDNA3-HA-Akt1
SOURCE      synthetic DNA construct
  ORGANISM  synthetic DNA construct
REFERENCE   1 (bases 1 to 796)
  AUTHORS   Zeng M, van der Donk WA, Chen J
  TITLE     Lanthionine synthetase C-like protein 2 (LanCL2) is a novel
            regulator of Akt.
  JOURNAL   Mol Biol Cell. 2014 Dec 1;25(24):3954-61. doi:
            10.1091/mbc.E14-01-0004. Epub 2014 Oct 1.
  PUBMED    25273559
REFERENCE   2 (bases 1 to 796)
  AUTHORS   .
  TITLE     Direct Submission
  JOURNAL   Exported Jun 7, 2021 from SnapGene Server 1.1.58
            http://www.snapgene.com
FEATURES             Location/Qualifiers
     source          1..796
                     /organism="synthetic DNA construct"
                     /mol_type="other DNA"
ORIGIN
        1 tatagaatag ggccctctag atgcatgctc gagtcannnn nnnnnnnnnn nnnnnnnnnn
       61 nnnnnnnnnn nnnnnnnnnn nnnnnnnnnn nnnnnnnnnn nnnnnnnnnn nnnnnnnnnn
      121 nnnnnnnnnn nnnnnnnnnn nnnnnnnnnn nnnnnnnnnn nnnnnnnnnn nnnnnnnnnn
      181 nnnnnnnnnn nnnnnnnnnn nnnnnnnnnn nnnnnnnnnn nnnnnnnnnn nnnnnnnnnn
      241 nnnnnnnnnn nnnnnnnnnn nnnnnnnnnn nnnnnnnnnn nnnnnnnnnn nnnnnnnnnn
      301 nnnnnnnnnn nnnnnnnnnn nnnnnnnnnn nnnnnnnnnn nnnnnnnnnn nnnnnnnnnn
      361 nnnnnnnnnn nnnnnnnnnn nnnnnnnnnn nnnnnnnnnn nnnnnnnnnn nnnnnnnnnn
      421 nnnnnnnnnn nnnnnnnnnn nnnnnnnnnn nnnnnnnnnn nnnnnnnnnn nnnnnnnnnn
      481 nnnnnnnnnn nnnnnnnnnn nnnnnnnnnn nnnnnnnnnn nnnnnnnnnn nnnnnnnnnn
      541 nnnnnnnnnn nnnnnnnnnn nnnnnnnnnn nnnnnnnnnn nnnnnnnnnn nnnnnnnnnn
      601 nnnnnnnnnn nnnnnnnnnn nnnnnnnnnn nnnnnnnnnn nnnnnnnnnn nnnnnnnnnn
      661 nnnnnnnnnn nnnnnnnnnn nnnnnnnnnn nnnnnnnnnn nnnnnnnnnn nnnnnnnnnn
      721 nnnnnnnnnn nnnnnnnnnn nnnnnnnnnn nnnnnnnnnn nnnnnnnnnn nnnnnnnnnn
      781 nnnnnnnnnn nnnnnn
//
