>Addgene plasmid #73408 | pCDNA3-HA-Akt1 | addgene partial sequence | sequence record 142537 | CMV-F 5'-CGCAAATGGGCGGTAGGCGTG-3'
CTCTCTGGCTACTAGAGAACCCACTGCTTACTGGCTTATCGAAATTAATACGACTCACTATAGGGAGACC
CAAGCTTGGTACCGAGCTCGGATCCACTAGTAACGGCCGCCAGTGTGCTGGAATTGAAATGTACCCATAC
GACGTCCCAGACTACGCTGGGAATTCA
[647 nt withheld, positions 168-814]
